>Addgene plasmid #157576 | pD649-HAsp-CNTN1-COMP5AP-AviTag-9xHis | addgene full sequence | sequence record 385999 | Addgene NGS Result
GGCATTGATTATTGACTAGTTATTAATAGTAATCAATTACGGGGTCATTAGTTCATAGCCCATATATGGA
GTTCCGCGTTACATAACTTACGGTAAATGGCCCGCCTGGCTGACCGCCCAACGACCCCCGCCCATTGACG
TCAATAATGACGTATGTTCCCATAGTAACGCCAATAGGGACTTTCCATTGACGTCAATGGGTGGAGTATT
TACGGTAAACTGCCCACTTGGCAGTACATCAAGTGTATCATATGCCAAGTACGCCCCCTATTGACGTCAA
TGACGGTAAATGGCCCGCCTGGCATTATGCCCAGTACATGACCTTATGGGACTTTCCTACTTGGCAGTAC
ATCTACGTATTAGTCATCGCTATTACCATGGTGATGCGGTTTTGGCAGTACATCAATGGGCGTGGATAGC
GGTTTGACTCACGGGGATTTCCAAGTCTCCACCCCATTGACGTCAATGGGAGTTTGTTTTGGCACCAAAA
TCAACGGGACTTTCCAAAATGTCGTAACAACTCCGCCCCATTGACGCAAATGGGCGGTAGGCGTGTACGG
TGGGAGGTCTATATAAGCAGAGCTCGTTTAGTGAACCGTCAGATCGCCTGGAGACGCCATCCACGCTGTT
TTGACCTCCATAGAAGACACCGGGACCGATCCAGCCTCCGCGGCCGGGAACGGTGCATTGGAACGCGGAT
TCCCCGTGCCAAGAGTGACGTAAGTACCGCCTATAGAGTCTATAGGCCCACCCCCTTGGCTTCGTTAGAA
CGCGGCTACAATTAATACATAACCTTATGTATCATACACATACGATTTAGGTGACACTATAGAATAACAT
CCACTTTGCCTTTCTCTCCACAGGTGTCCACTCCCAGGTCCAACTGCACCTCGGTTCTATCGAAAACGCG
CCTGCTAGCGCCACCATGAAGACCATCATTGCCCTGAGCTACATCTTCTGCCTGGTGTTCGCTGCGGCCG
CCGAGTTTACCTGGTATAGAAGATATGGCCACGGCGTGTCCGAAGAGGACAAAGGCTTTGGCCCCATCTT
CGAGGAACAGCCCATCAACACAATCTACCCCGAGGAAAGCCTGGAAGGCAAGGTGTCCCTGAACTGCAGA
GCCAGAGCCTCTCCATTTCCTGTGTACAAGTGGCGGATGAACAACGGCGACGTGGACCTGACCAGCGACA
GATATAGCATGGTCGGAGGCAACCTGGTCATCAACAACCCCGACAAGCAGAAGGACGCCGGCATCTACTA
CTGCCTGGCCAGCAACAATTACGGCATGGTCCGAAGCACAGAGGCCACACTGAGCTTCGGCTATCTGGAC
CCATTTCCTCCAGAGGAACGGCCCGAAGTTCGCGTGAAAGAAGGCAAAGGCATGGTGCTGCTGTGCGACC
CTCCTTATCACTTCCCCGACGACCTGAGCTACAGATGGCTGCTGAACGAGTTCCCCGTGTTCATCACCAT
GGACAAGCGGAGATTCGTGTCCCAGACCAACGGCAACCTGTATATCGCCAACGTGGAAGCCAGCGACAAG
GGCAACTACAGCTGCTTCGTGTCTAGCCCCAGCATCACCAAGAGCGTGTTCAGCAAGTTCATCCCTCTGA
TCCCCATTCCTGAGCGGACCACCAAGCCTTATCCTGCCGATATCGTGGTGCAGTTCAAGGATGTGTACGC
CCTGATGGGCCAGAACGTGACCCTGGAATGTTTCGCCCTGGGCAACCCTGTGCCAGACATTAGATGGCGG
AAGGTGCTGGAACCTATGCCTAGCACAGCCGAGATCTCTACATCTGGCGCCGTGCTGAAGATCTTTAACA
TCCAGCTCGAGGACGAGGGCATCTACGAGTGCGAGGCCGAGAACATCAGAGGCAAGGATAAGCACCAGGC
CAGAATCTACGTGCAGGCCTTTCCTGAGTGGGTCGAGCACATCAACGACACCGAAGTGGACATCGGCAGC
GACCTGTATTGGCCTTGTGTGGCCACCGGCAAGCCCATTCCTACAATCCGGTGGCTGAAGAACGGCTACG
CCTATCACAAGGGCGAGCTGAGACTGTACGACGTGACCTTCGAGAACGCCGGAATGTACCAGTGTATCGC
CGAGAATACCTACGGCGCCATCTACGCCAACGCCGAGCTGAAAATTCTGGCCCTGGCTCCTACCTTTGAG
ATGAACCCCATGAAGAAGAAGATCCTGGCCGCCAAAGGCGGCAGAGTGATCATCGAGTGCAAGCCCAAAG
CCGCTCCTAAGCCTAAGTTCAGCTGGTCCAAGGGCACCGAGTGGCTGGTCAATAGCAGCAGAATCCTGAT
CTGGGAGGACGGCAGCCTGGAAATCAACAACATCACCAGAAACGACGGCGGGATCTACACCTGTTTCGCC
GAAAACAACCGCGGCAAGGCCAACTCTACAGGCACCCTCGTGATCACAGACCCCACCAGAATCATCCTGG
CTCCAATCAACGCCGACATCACCGTGGGCGAGAATGCCACAATGCAGTGCGCCGCCTCTTTCGACCCTGC
TCTGGATCTGACCTTCGTGTGGTCCTTCAATGGCTACGTGATCGACTTCAACAAAGAGAACATCCACTAC
CAGCGGAACTTCATGCTGGACAGCAACGGCGAGCTGCTGATCAGAAATGCCCAGCTGAAGCACGCCGGAC
GGTACACATGTACAGCCCAGACCATCGTGGATAACAGCAGCGCCTCTGCCGATCTGGTTGTTAGAGGACC
TCCTGGACCACCTGGCGGCCTGAGAATTGAGGATATCAGAGCCACAAGCGTGGCCCTGACATGGTCCAGA
GGCAGCGATAATCACAGCCCCATCAGCAAGTACACCATCCAGACCAAGACCATCCTGAGCGACGACTGGA
AGGATGCCAAGACCGATCCACCTATCATCGAGGGAAACATGGAAGCCGCCAGAGCCGTGGATCTGATCCC
TTGGATGGAATACGAGTTCAGAGTGGTGGCCACTAACACACTCGGAAGAGGCGAGCCTAGCATCCCCAGC
AACAGAATCAAAACCGACGGCGCTGCCCCTAATGTGGCCCCTTCTGATGTTGGCGGAGGCGGCGGAAGAA
ACAGAGAGCTGACAATTACTTGGGCCCCTCTGAGCAGAGAGTACCACTACGGCAACAACTTCGGCTACAT
CGTGGCCTTCAAGCCCTTCGACGGCGAGGAATGGAAGAAAGTGACCGTGACCAATCCTGACACCGGCAGA
TACGTGCACAAGGACGAGACAATGAGCCCCTCCACCGCCTTCCAAGTGAAAGTGAAGGCCTTTAACAACA
AAGGCGACGGCCCTTACAGCCTGGTGGCCGTGATCAATTCTGCCCAGGATGCTCCTTCTGAGGCCCCTAC
TGAAGTGGGCGTGAAAGTGCTGAGCAGCAGCGAGATTTCTGTGCACTGGGAACACGTGCTGGAAAAGATC
GTGGAAAGCTACCAGATCCGGTACTGGGCCGCTCACGACAAAGAAGAGGCCGCCAATAGAGTGCAAGTGA
CGAGCCAAGAGTACAGCGCCAGGCTGGAAAACCTGCTGCCTGACACACAGTACTTCATCGAAGTGGGAGC
CTGCAATAGCGCCGGATGTGGACCTCCTAGCGACATGATCGAGGCCTTTACCAAGAAGGCCCCTCCTAGC
CAGCCTCCTAGAATCATCAGCTCTGTCAGAAGCGGCAGCCGGTACATCATCACCTGGGATCATGTGGTGG
CCCTGTCCAATGAGAGCACCGTGACAGGCTACAAGGTGCTGTACAGACCCGATGGCCAGCACGACGGAAA
GCTGTATAGCACCCACAAGCACAGCATCGAGGTGCCCATTCCAAGAGATGGCGAGTACGTGGTGGAAGTG
CGGGCTCATTCTGATGGCGGAGATGGGGTCGTGTCTCAAGTTGGCGCGCCGGAAGATCAAGTTGATCCAA
GATTGATTGATGGCAAGGGCGGATCTCTGGAGGTGCTGTTCCAGGGACCAGGCGGAAGCGGCAATCCCGG
CGGCGATCTGGCCCCCCAGATGCTGCGCGAGCTGCAGGAGACCAATGCCGCCCTGCAGGACGTGCGCGAG
CTGCTGCGCCACCGCGTGAAGGAGATCACCTTCCTGAAGAACACCGTGATGGAGTGCGACGCCTGCGGTA
TGCAGCCCTCTAGAGGCTCCGGCTCCATCATCCCAGTTGAGGAGGAGAACCCGGACTTCTGGAACCGCGA
GGCAGCCGAGGCCCTGGGTGCCGCCAAGAAGCTGCAGCCTGCACAGACAGCCGCCAAGAACCTCATCATC
TTCCTGGGCGATGGGATGGGGGTGTCTACGGTGACAGCTGCCAGGATCCTAAAAGGGCAGAAGAAGGACA
AACTGGGGCCTGAGATACCCCTGGCCATGGACCGCTTCCCATATGTGGCTCTGTCCAAGACATACAATGT
AGACAAACATGTGCCAGACAGTGGAGCCACAGCCACGGCCTACCTGTGCGGGGTCAAGGGCAACTTCCAG
ACCATTGGCTTGAGTGCAGCCGCCCGCTTTAACCAGTGCAACACGACACGCGGCAACGAGGTCATCTCCG
TGATGAATCGGGCCAAGAAAGCAGGGAAGTCAGTGGGAGTGGTAACCACCACACGAGTGCAGCACGCCTC
GCCAGCCGGCACCTACGCCCACACGGTGAACCGCAACTGGTACTCGGACGCCGACGTGCCTGCCTCGGCC
CGCCAGGAGGGGTGCCAGGACATCGCTACGCAGCTCATCTCCAACATGGACATTGACGTGATCCTAGGTG
GAGGCCGAAAGTACATGTTTCGCATGGGAACCCCAGACCCTGAGTACCCAGATGACTACAGCCAAGGTGG
GACCAGGCTGGACGGGAAGAATCTGGTGCAGGAATGGCTGGCGAAGCGCCAGGGTGCCCGGTATGTGTGG
AACCGCACTGAGCTCATGCAGGCTTCCCTGGACCCGTCTGTGACCCATCTCATGGGTCTCTTTGAGCCTG
GAGACATGAAATACGAGATCCACCGAGACTCCACACTGGACCCCTCCCTGATGGAGATGACAGAGGCTGC
CCTGCGCCTGCTGAGCAGGAACCCCCGCGGCTTCTTCCTCTTCGTGGAGGGTGGTCGCATCGACCATGGT
CATCATGAAAGCAGGGCTTACCGGGCACTGACTGAGACGATCATGTTCGACGACGCCATTGAGAGGGCGG
GCCAGCTCACCAGCGAGGAGGACACGCTGAGCCTCGTCACTGCCGACCACTCCCACGTCTTCTCCTTCGG
AGGCTACCCCCTGCGAGGGAGCTCCATCTTCGGGCTGGCCCCTGGCAAGGCCCGGGACAGGAAGGCCTAC
ACGGTCCTCCTATACGGAAACGGTCCAGGCTATGTGCTCAAGGACGGCGCCCGGCCGGATGTTACCGAGA
GCGAGAGCGGGAGCCCCGAGTATCGGCAGCAGTCAGCAGTGCCCCTGGACGAAGAGACCCACGCAGGCGA
GGACGTGGCGGTGTTCGCGCGCGGCCCGCAGGCGCACCTGGTTCACGGCGTGCAGGAGCAGACCTTCATA
GCGCACGTCATGGCCTTCGCCGCCTGCCTGGAGCCCTACACCGCCTGCGACCTGGCGCCCCCCGCCGGCA
CCACCGACGCCGCGCACCCGGGTGGCGGAGGACTGAACGACATCTTCGAGGCTCAGAAAATCGAATGGCA
CGAACATCACCATCACCATCACCATCACCATTAAGGCCGGCCTGTAGTCACTGGCACAACGCGTTACCCG
GTAAGCCAATCGGGTATACACGGTCGTCATACTGCAGACAGGGTTCTTCTACTTTGCAAGATAGTCTTGA
GTAGTAAAATAAATAGATAGAGAAAATCAGCCTCGACTGTGCCTTCTAGTTGCCAGCCATCTGTTGTTTG
CCCCTCCCCCGTGCCTTCCTTGACCCTGGAAGGTGCCACTCCCACTGTCCTTTCCTAATAAAATGAGGAA
ATTGCATCACAACACTCAACCCTATCTCGGTCTATTCTTTTGATTTATAAGGGATTTTGCCGATTTCGGC
CTATTGGTTAAAAAATGAGCTGATTTAACAAAAATTTAACGCGAATTAATTCTGTGGAATGTGTGTCAGT
TAGGGTGTGGAAAGTCCCCAGGCTCCCCAGCAGGCAGAAGTATGCAAAGCATGCATCTCAATTAGTCAGC
AACCAGGTGTGGAAAGTCCCCAGGCTCCCCAGCAGGCAGAAGTATGCAAAGCATGCATCTCAATTAGTCA
GCAACCATAGTCCCGCCCCTAACTCCGCCCATCCCGCCCCTAACTCCGCCCAGTTCCGCCCATTCTCCGC
CCCATGGCTGACTAATTTTTTTTATTTATGCAGAGGCCGAGGCCGCCTCTGCCTCTGAGCTATTCCAGAA
GTAGTGAGGAGGCTTTTTTGGAGGCCTAGGCTTTTGCAAAAAGCTCCCGGGAGCTTGTATATCCATTTTC
GGATCTGATCAGCACGTGTTGACAATTAATCATCGGCATAGTATATCGGCATAGTATAATACGACAAGGT
GAGGAACTAAACCATGACCGAGTACAAGCCCACGGTGCGCCTCGCCACCCGCGACGACGTCCCCAGGGCC
GTACGCACCCTCGCCGCCGCGTTCGCCGACTACCCCGCCACGCGCCACACCGTCGATCCGGACCGCCACA
TCGAGCGGGTCACCGAGCTGCAAGAACTCTTCCTCACGCGCGTCGGGCTCGACATCGGCAAGGTGTGGGT
CGCGGACGACGGCGCCGCGGTGGCGGTCTGGACCACGCCGGAGAGCGTCGAAGCGGGGGCGGTGTTCGCC
GAGATCGGCCCGCGCATGGCCGAGTTGAGCGGTTCCCGGCTGGCCGCGCAGCAACAGATGGAAGGCCTCC
TGGCGCCGCACCGGCCCAAGGAGCCCGCGTGGTTCCTGGCCACCGTCGGCGTCTCGCCCGACCACCAGGG
CAAGGGTCTGGGCAGCGCCGTCGTGCTCCCCGGAGTGGAGGCGGCCGAGCGCGCCGGGGTGCCCGCCTTC
CTGGAGACATCCGCGCCCCGCAACCTCCCCTTCTACGAGCGGCTCGGCTTCACCGTCACCGCCGACGTCG
AGGTGCCCGAAGGACCGCGCACCTGGTGCATGACCCGCAAGCCCGGTGCCTGACACGTGCTACGAGATTT
CGATTCCACCGCCGCCTTCTATGAAAGGTTGGGCTTCGGAATCGTTTTCCGGGACGCCGGCTGGATGATC
CTCCAGCGCGGGGATCTCATGCTGGAGTTCTTCGCCCACCCCAACTTGTTTATTGCAGCTTATAATGGTT
ACAAATAAAGCAATAGCATCACAAATTTCACAAATAAAGCATTTTTTTCACTGCATTCTAGTTGTGGTTT
GTCCAAACTCATCAATGTATCTTATCATGTCTGTATACCGTCGACCTCTAGCTAGAGCTTGGCGTAATCA
TGGTCATTACCAATGCTTAATCAGTGAGGCACCTATCTCAGCGATCTGTCTATTTCGTTCATCCATAGTT
GCCTGACTCCCCGTCGTGTAGATAACTACGATACGGGAGGGCTTACCATCTGGCCCCAGCGCTGCGATGA
TACCGCGAGAACCACGCTCACCGGCTCCGGATTTATCAGCAATAAACCAGCCAGCCGGAAGGGCCGAGCG
CAGAAGTGGTCCTGCAACTTTATCCGCCTCCATCCAGTCTATTAATTGTTGCCGGGAAGCTAGAGTAAGT
AGTTCGCCAGTTAATAGTTTGCGCAACGTTGTTGCCATCGCTACAGGCATCGTGGTGTCACGCTCGTCGT
TTGGTATGGCTTCATTCAGCTCCGGTTCCCAACGATCAAGGCGAGTTACATGATCCCCCATGTTGTGCAA
AAAAGCGGTTAGCTCCTTCGGTCCTCCGATCGTTGTCAGAAGTAAGTTGGCCGCAGTGTTATCACTCATG
GTTATGGCAGCACTGCATAATTCTCTTACTGTCATGCCATCCGTAAGATGCTTTTCTGTGACTGGTGAGT
ACTCAACCAAGTCATTCTGAGAATAGTGTATGCGGCGACCGAGTTGCTCTTGCCCGGCGTCAATACGGGA
TAATACCGCGCCACATAGCAGAACTTTAAAAGTGCTCATCATTGGAAAACGTTCTTCGGGGCGAAAACTC
TCAAGGATCTTACCGCTGTTGAGATCCAGTTCGATGTAACCCACTCGTGCACCCAACTGATCTTCAGCAT
CTTTTACTTTCACCAGCGTTTCTGGGTGAGCAAAAACAGGAAGGCAAAATGCCGCAAAAAAGGGAATAAG
GGCGACACGGAAATGTTGAATACTCATATTCTTCCTTTTTCAATATTATTGAAGCATTTATCAGGGTTAT
TGTCTCATGAGCGGATACATATTTGAATGTATTTAGAAAAATAAACAAATAGGGGTCAGTGTTACAACCA
ATTAACCAATTCTGAACATTATCGCGAGCCCATTTATACCTGAATATGGCTCATAACACCCCTTGCTCAT
GACCAAAATCCCTTAACGTGAGTTACGCGCGCGTCGTTCCACTGAGCGTCAGACCCCGTAGAAAAGATCA
AAGGATCTTCTTGAGATCCTTTTTTTCTGCGCGTAATCTGCTGCTTGCAAACAAAAAAACCACCGCTACC
AGCGGTGGTTTGTTTGCCGGATCAAGAGCTACCAACTCTTTTTCCGAAGGTAACTGGCTTCAGCAGAGCG
CAGATACCAAATACTGTTCTTCTAGTGTAGCCGTAGTTAGCCCACCACTTCAAGAACTCTGTAGCACCGC
CTACATACCTCGCTCTGCTAATCCTGTTACCAGTGGCTGCTGCCAGTGGCGATAAGTCGTGTCTTACCGG
GTTGGACTCAAGACGATAGTTACCGGATAAGGCGCAGCGGTCGGGCTGAACGGGGGGTTCGTGCACACAG
CCCAGCTTGGAGCGAACGACCTACACCGAACTGAGATACCTACAGCGTGAGCTATGAGAAAGCGCCACGC
TTCCCGAAGGGAGAAAGGCGGACAGGTATCCGGTAAGCGGCAGGGTCGGAACAGGAGAGCGCACGAGGGA
GCTTCCAGGGGGAAACGCCTGGTATCTTTATAGTCCTGTCGGGTTTCGCCACCTCTGACTTGAGCGTCGA
TTTTTGTGATGCTCGTCAGGGGGGCGGAGCCTATGGAAAAACGCCAGCAACGCGGCCTTTTTACGGTTCC
TGGCCTTTTGCTGGCCTTTTGCTCACATGTTCTTTCCTGCGTTATCCCCTGATTCTGTGGATAACCGTAT
TACCGCCTTTGAGTGAGCTGATACCGCTCGCCGCAGCCGAACGACCGAGCGCAGCGAGTCAGTGAGCGAG
GAAGCGGAAGGCGAGAGTAGGGAACTGCCAGGCATCAAACTAAGCAGAAGGCCCCTGACGGATGGCCTTT
TTGCGTTTCTACAAACTCTTTCTGTGTTGTAAAACGACGGCCAGTCTTAAGCTCGGGCCCCCTGGGCGGT
TCTGATAACGAGTAATCGTTAATCCGCAAATAACGTAAAAACCCGCTTCGGCGGGTTTTTTTATGGGGGG
AGTTTAGGGAAAGAGCATTTGTCAGAATATTTAAGGGCGCCTGTCACTTTGCTTGATATATGAGAATTAT
TTAACCTTATAAATGAGAAAAAAGCAACGCACTTTAAATAAGATACGTTGCTTTTTCGATTGATGAACAC
CTATAATTAAACTATTCATCTATTATTTATGATTTTTTGTATATACAATATTTCTAGTTTGTTAAAGAGA
ATTAAGAAAATAAATCTCGAAAATAATAAAGGGAAAATCAGTTTTTGATATCAAAATTATACATGTCAAC
GATAATACAAAATATAATACAAACTATAAGATGTTATCAGTATTTATTATCATTTAGAATAAATTTTGTG
TCGCCCTTAATTGTGAGCGGATAACAATTACGAGCTTCATGCACAGTGGCGTTGACTCAATATTGGCCAT
TAGCCATATTATTCATTGGTTATATAGCATAAATCAATATTGGCTATTGGCCATTGCATACGTTGTATCT
ATATCATAATATGTACATTTATATTGGCTCATGTCCAATATGACCGCCATGTT
Features (pLannotate 1.2.2; 24 found; start..end, strand, type, name):
     77..380     +  enhancer       CMV enhancer: human cytomegalovirus immediate early enhancer
    381..584     +  promoter       CMV promoter: human cytomegalovirus (CMV) immediate early promoter
    720..763     +  intron         CMV intron (fragment): modified intron A from human cytomegalovirus
    815..833     +  promoter       SP6 promoter: promoter for bacteriophage SP6 RNA polymerase
    837..874     +  CDS            IgH signal sequence (fragment): signal sequence from the mouse immunoglobulin heavy chain variable region
    935..3901    +  CDS            CNTN1: CNTN1_HUMAN - Experimental evidence at protein level: Swiss-Prot protein existence level 1. Contactins mediate cell surface interactions during nervous system development. Involved in the formation of paranodal axo-glial junctions in myelinated peripheral nerves and in the signaling between axons and myelinating glial cells via its association with CNTNAP1. Participates in oligodendrocytes generation by acting as a ligand of NOTCH1. Its association with NOTCH1 promotes NOTCH1 activation through the released notch intracellular domain (NICD) and subsequent translocation to the nucleus. Interact
   3989..4168    +  CDS            Comp (fragment): COMP_RAT - Experimental evidence at protein level: Swiss-Prot protein existence level 1. May play a role in the structural integrity of cartilage via its interaction with other extracellular matrix proteins such as the collagens and fibronectin. Can mediate the interaction of chondrocytes with the cartilage extracellular matrix through interaction with cell surface integrin receptors. Could play a role in the pathogenesis of osteoarthritis. Potent suppressor of apoptosis in both primary chondrocytes and transformed cells. Suppresses apoptosis by blocking the activation of caspase-3 and by indu
   4156..5608    +  CDS            SEAP (fragment): secreted alkaline phosphatase from human placenta The natural enzyme has a C-terminal transmembrane sequence that is replaced by a GPI anchor.
   5633..5674    +  CDS            AviTag™ (fragment): peptide tag that allows for enzymatic biotinylation
   5678..5701    +  CDS            8xHis: 8xHis affinity tag
   5847..5958    +  polyA_signal   bGH poly(A) signal: bovine growth hormone polyadenylation signal
   5959..6067    +  rep_origin     f1 ori (fragment): f1 bacteriophage origin of replication; arrow indicates direction of (+) strand synthesis
   6081..6410    +  promoter       SV40 promoter: SV40 enhancer and early promoter
   6458..6505    +  promoter       EM7 promoter: synthetic bacterial promoter&nbsp
   6524..7123    +  CDS            PuroR (fragment): puromycin N-acetyltransferase; pac from Streptomyces; confers resistance to puromycin
   7133..7258    +  CDS            ble (fragment): BLE_KLEPN - Experimental evidence at protein level: Swiss-Prot protein existence level 1. Binding protein with a strong affinity to the bleomycin family of antibiotics. Binds to CL990; an antimitotic-antibiotic compound. From Klebsiella pneumoniae.
   7253..7374    +  polyA_signal   SV40 poly(A) signal: SV40 polyadenylation signal
   7427..8287    -  CDS            AmpR: β-lactamase; bla; confers resistance to ampicillin, carbenicillin, and related antibiotics
   8290..8386    -  promoter       AmpR promoter (fragment): bla
   8416..8440    -  CDS            KanR (fragment): aminoglycoside phosphotransferase; aph(3')-Ia; confers resistance to kanamycin
   8551..9139    +  rep_origin     ori: high-copy-number ColE1/pMB1/pBR322/pUC origin of replication
   9364..9381    +  terminator     rrnB T2 terminator (fragment): transcription terminator T2 from the E. coli rrnB gene
   9406..9425    -  CDS            lacZα (fragment): LacZα fragment of β-galactosidase; lacZ fragment
   9881..9897    +  protein_bind   lac operator: The lac repressor binds to the lac operator to inhibit transcription in E. coli. This inhibition can be relieved by adding lactose or isopropyl-β-D-thiogalactopyranoside (IPTG). lac repressor encoded by lacI
