[The description below was written by a language model from this plasmid's Addgene catalogue record and pLannotate feature annotations shown in this document.]
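Description:
pD649-HAsp-CNTN1-COMP5AP-AviTag-9xHis is a mammalian expression plasmid of about 10.1 kb, built on the pD649 backbone, for producing the extracellular domain of human contactin-1 (CNTN1) as a secreted, multimerised reporter fusion. It is maintained at high copy in E. coli through a ColE1/pUC-type origin and selected with ampicillin via the bla gene. The annotation also finds an SV40 promoter/EM7 promoter cassette driving a puromycin N-acetyltransferase sequence followed by an SV40 polyadenylation signal, which would permit puromycin selection in mammalian cells, although the catalogue entry does not list a mammalian marker. Short fragments of f1 ori, KanR, ble, lacZα and a lac operator appear to be backbone remnants.

Expression is driven by the CMV immediate-early enhancer and promoter with a fragment of CMV intron A. A downstream SP6 promoter provides a priming site and the option of in vitro transcription. The open reading frame begins with a signal peptide: the construct name indicates an HA signal sequence, whereas the automated annotation labels this stretch as an IgH signal sequence fragment. The CNTN1 ectodomain insert, cloned between retained NotI and AscI sites, follows. It is fused at its C terminus to the backbone-encoded COMP5AP module, which consists of the coiled-coil pentamerisation domain of rat cartilage oligomeric matrix protein joined to human placental alkaline phosphatase. An AviTag for enzymatic biotinylation and a polyhistidine tag (9xHis by name, annotated as 8xHis) come next, and the unit ends with a bGH polyadenylation signal.

The secreted pentameric protein binds with high avidity and can be detected enzymatically. This suits it to the role of soluble "prey" in extracellular protein-protein interaction screens, such as the human IgSF cell-surface interactome study from which it derives. The depositor notes that some plasmids in this collection may carry an IS4-like transposase insertion upstream of the CMV promoter. No such element is annotated here.
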