Addgene plasmid #157576: pD649-HAsp-CNTN1-COMP5AP-AviTag-9xHis
Purpose: Mammalian expression of cell-surface protein extracellular domain fused to COMP5AP-AviTag-9xHis. Protein is secreted from cells.
Depositing lab: Chris Garcia. Depositing organization: Stanford University. Publication: A Human IgSF Cell-Surface Interactome Reveals a Complex Network of Protein-Protein Interactions. Wojtowicz WM, Vielmetter J, Fernandes RA, Siepe DH, Eastman CL, Chisholm GB, Cox S, Klock H, Anderson PW, Rue SM, Miller JJ, Glaser SM, Bragstad ML, Vance J, Lam AW, Lesley SA, Zinn K, Garcia KC. Cell. 2020 Aug 20;182(4):1027-1043.e17. doi: 10.1016/j.cell.2020.07.025. PubMed 32822567.
Backbone
  Vector backbone: pD649
  Backbone size w/o insert (bp): 7153
  Vector type: Mammalian Expression
Growth in bacteria
  Bacterial resistance: Ampicillin, 100 μg/mL
  Growth temperature: 37°C
  Growth strain: DH5alpha
  Copy number: High Copy
Gene/Insert
  Gene/Insert name: CNTN1
  Species: H. sapiens (human)
  Insert size (bp): 2910
  Entrez Gene: CNTN1 (a.k.a. F3, GP135, MYPCN)
  Promoter: CMV/SP6
  Tag / fusion protein: COMP5AP-AviTag-9xHis (C terminal on backbone)
  Cloning method: Restriction Enzyme; 5′ cloning site GCGGCCGC (not destroyed); 3′ cloning site GGCGCGCC (not destroyed)
  Sequencing primers: 5′ ATTTAGGTGACACTATAG; 3′ CGTCGCACTCCATCACGGTG
Resource information
  A portion of this plasmid was derived from a plasmid made by: synthesis by ThermoFisher
Terms and licenses: Academic/Nonprofit Terms; Industry Terms: Not Available to Industry
Depositor comments: Some plasmids in this collection may have an IS4-like element ISVsa5 family transposase upstream of the CMV promoter.
How to cite: pD649-HAsp-CNTN1-COMP5AP-AviTag-9xHis was a gift from Chris Garcia (Addgene plasmid # 157576 ; http://n2t.net/addgene:157576 ; RRID:Addgene_157576)
