>Addgene plasmid #157576 | pD649-HAsp-CNTN1-COMP5AP-AviTag-9xHis | depositor partial sequence | sequence record 304262 | insert (extracellular domain)
GAGTTTACCTGGTATAGAAGATATGGCCACGGCGTGTCCGAAGAGGACAAAGGCTTTGGCCCCATCTTCG
AGGAACAGCCCATCAACACAATCTACCCCGAGGAAAGCCTGGAAGGCAAGGTGTCCCTGAACTGCAGAGC
CAGAGCCTCTCCATTTCCTGTGTACAAGTGGCGGATGAACAACGGCGACGTGGACCTGACCAGCGACAGA
TATAGCATGGTCGGAGGCAACCTGGTCATCAACAACCCCGACAAGCAGAAGGACGCCGGCATCTACTACT
GCCTGGCCAGCAACAATTACGGCATGGTCCGAAGCACAGAGGCCACACTGAGCTTCGGCTATCTGGACCC
ATTTCCTCCAGAGGAACGGCCCGAAGTTCGCGTGAAAGAAGGCAAAGGCATGGTGCTGCTGTGCGACCCT
CCTTATCACTTCCCCGACGACCTGAGCTACAGATGGCTGCTGAACGAGTTCCCCGTGTTCATCACCATGG
ACAAGCGGAGATTCGTGTCCCAGACCAACGGCAACCTGTATATCGCCAACGTGGAAGCCAGCGACAAGGG
CAACTACAGCTGCTTCGTGTCTAGCCCCAGCATCACCAAGAGCGTGTTCAGCAAGTTCATCCCTCTGATC
CCCATTCCTGAGCGGACCACCAAGCCTTATCCTGCCGATATCGTGGTGCAGTTCAAGGATGTGTACGCCC
TGATGGGCCAGAACGTGACCCTGGAATGTTTCGCCCTGGGCAACCCTGTGCCAGACATTAGATGGCGGAA
GGTGCTGGAACCTATGCCTAGCACAGCCGAGATCTCTACATCTGGCGCCGTGCTGAAGATCTTTAACATC
CAGCTCGAGGACGAGGGCATCTACGAGTGCGAGGCCGAGAACATCAGAGGCAAGGATAAGCACCAGGCCA
GAATCTACGTGCAGGCCTTTCCTGAGTGGGTCGAGCACATCAACGACACCGAAGTGGACATCGGCAGCGA
CCTGTATTGGCCTTGTGTGGCCACCGGCAAGCCCATTCCTACAATCCGGTGGCTGAAGAACGGCTACGCC
TATCACAAGGGCGAGCTGAGACTGTACGACGTGACCTTCGAGAACGCCGGAATGTACCAGTGTATCGCCG
AGAATACCTACGGCGCCATCTACGCCAACGCCGAGCTGAAAATTCTGGCCCTGGCTCCTACCTTTGAGAT
GAACCCCATGAAGAAGAAGATCCTGGCCGCCAAAGGCGGCAGAGTGATCATCGAGTGCAAGCCCAAAGCC
GCTCCTAAGCCTAAGTTCAGCTGGTCCAAGGGCACCGAGTGGCTGGTCAATAGCAGCAGAATCCTGATCT
GGGAGGACGGCAGCCTGGAAATCAACAACATCACCAGAAACGACGGCGGGATCTACACCTGTTTCGCCGA
AAACAACCGCGGCAAGGCCAACTCTACAGGCACCCTCGTGATCACAGACCCCACCAGAATCATCCTGGCT
CCAATCAACGCCGACATCACCGTGGGCGAGAATGCCACAATGCAGTGCGCCGCCTCTTTCGACCCTGCTC
TGGATCTGACCTTCGTGTGGTCCTTCAATGGCTACGTGATCGACTTCAACAAAGAGAACATCCACTACCA
GCGGAACTTCATGCTGGACAGCAACGGCGAGCTGCTGATCAGAAATGCCCAGCTGAAGCACGCCGGACGG
TACACATGTACAGCCCAGACCATCGTGGATAACAGCAGCGCCTCTGCCGATCTGGTTGTTAGAGGACCTC
CTGGACCACCTGGCGGCCTGAGAATTGAGGATATCAGAGCCACAAGCGTGGCCCTGACATGGTCCAGAGG
CAGCGATAATCACAGCCCCATCAGCAAGTACACCATCCAGACCAAGACCATCCTGAGCGACGACTGGAAG
GATGCCAAGACCGATCCACCTATCATCGAGGGAAACATGGAAGCCGCCAGAGCCGTGGATCTGATCCCTT
GGATGGAATACGAGTTCAGAGTGGTGGCCACTAACACACTCGGAAGAGGCGAGCCTAGCATCCCCAGCAA
CAGAATCAAAACCGACGGCGCTGCCCCTAATGTGGCCCCTTCTGATGTTGGCGGAGGCGGCGGAAGAAAC
AGAGAGCTGACAATTACTTGGGCCCCTCTGAGCAGAGAGTACCACTACGGCAACAACTTCGGCTACATCG
TGGCCTTCAAGCCCTTCGACGGCGAGGAATGGAAGAAAGTGACCGTGACCAATCCTGACACCGGCAGATA
CGTGCACAAGGACGAGACAATGAGCCCCTCCACCGCCTTCCAAGTGAAAGTGAAGGCCTTTAACAACAAA
GGCGACGGCCCTTACAGCCTGGTGGCCGTGATCAATTCTGCCCAGGATGCTCCTTCTGAGGCCCCTACTG
AAGTGGGCGTGAAAGTGCTGAGCAGCAGCGAGATTTCTGTGCACTGGGAACACGTGCTGGAAAAGATCGT
GGAAAGCTACCAGATCCGGTACTGGGCCGCTCACGACAAAGAAGAGGCCGCCAATAGAGTGCAAGTGACG
AGCCAAGAGTACAGCGCCAGGCTGGAAAACCTGCTGCCTGACACACAGTACTTCATCGAAGTGGGAGCCT
GCAATAGCGCCGGATGTGGACCTCCTAGCGACATGATCGAGGCCTTTACCAAGAAGGCCCCTCCTAGCCA
GCCTCCTAGAATCATCAGCTCTGTCAGAAGCGGCAGCCGGTACATCATCACCTGGGATCATGTGGTGGCC
CTGTCCAATGAGAGCACCGTGACAGGCTACAAGGTGCTGTACAGACCCGATGGCCAGCACGACGGAAAGC
TGTATAGCACCCACAAGCACAGCATCGAGGTGCCCATTCCAAGAGATGGCGAGTACGTGGTGGAAGTGCG
GGCTCATTCTGATGGCGGAGATGGGGTCGTGTCTCAAGTT
